>Addgene plasmid #145456 | pGBW-m4046569 | depositor full sequence | sequence record 287633 | Full Sequence
GCGGCCGCCCCACACACCATAGCTTCAAAATGTTTCTACTCCTTTTTTACTCTTCCAGATTTTCTCGGAC
TCCGCGCATCGCCGTACCACTTCAAAACACCCAAGCACAGCATACTAAATTTCCCCTCTTTCTTCCTCTA
GGGTGTCGTTAATTACCCGTACTAAAGGTTTGGAAAAGAAAAAAGAGACCGCCTCGTTTCTTTTTCTTCG
TCGAAAAAGGCAATAAAAATTTTTATCACGTTTCTTTTTCTTGAAAATTTTTTTTTTTGATTTTTTTCTC
TTTCGATGACCTCCCATTGATATTTAAGTTAATAAACGGTCTTCAATTTCTCAAGTTTCAGTTTCATTTT
TCTTGTTCTATTACAACTTTTTTTACTTCTTGCTCATTAGAAAGAAAGCATAGCAATCTAATCTAAGTTT
TAATTACAAAATGGGTTACATAAATGTCTTTGCATTCCCTTTCACCATCTATAGTCTTCTATTATGCAGA
ATGAACTCCCGAAACTACATTGCCCAGGTTGACGTAGTTAACTTTAATTTGACTCTCGTGCCGAGAGGTT
CTTGGAGCCATCCGCAGTTTGAAAAATAAACAGGCCCCTTTTCCTTTGTCGATATCATGTAATTAGTTAT
GTCACGCTTACATTCACGCCCTCCTCCCACATCCGCTCTAACCGAAAAGGAAGGAGTTAGACAACCTGAA
GTCTAGGTCCCTATTTATTTTTTTTAATAGTTATGTTAGTATTAAGAACGTTATTTATATTTCAAATTTT
TCTTTTTTTTCTGTACAAAGCGGCCGCCGAACCACTAGTGCACTGCAGTACACGGTTTCCTTGAAATTTT
TTTGATTCGGTAATCTCCGAACAGAAGGAAGAACGAAGGAAGGAGCACAGACTTAGATTGGTATATATAC
GCATATGTAGTGTTGAAGAAACATGAAATTGCCCAGTATTCTTAACCCAACTGCACAGAACAAAAACGTG
CAGGAAACGAAGATAAATCATGTCGAAAGCTACATATAAGGAACGTGCTGCTACTCATCCTAGTCCTGTT
GCTGCCAAGCTATTTAATATCATGCACGAAAAGCAAACAAACTTGTGTGCTTCATTGGATGTTCGTACCA
CCAAGGAATTACTGGAGTTAGTTGAAGCATTAGGTCCCAAAATTTGTTTACTAAAAACACATGTGGATAT
CTTGACTGATTTTTCCATGGAGGGCACAGTTAAGCCGCTAAAGGCATTATCCGCCAAGTACAATTTTTTA
CTCTTCGAGGACAGAAAATTTGCTGACATTGGTAATACAGTCAAATTGCAGTACTCTGCGGGTGTATACA
GAATAGCAGAATGGGCAGACATTACGAATGCACACGGTGTGGTGGGCCCAGGTATTGTTAGCGGTTTGAA
GCAGGCGGCAGAAGAAGTAACAAAGGAACCTAGAGGCCTTTTGATGTTAGCAGAATTGTCATGCAAGGGC
TCCCTATCTACTGGAGAATATACTAAGGGTACTGTTGACATTGCGAAGAGCGACAAAGATTTTGTTATCG
GCTTTATTGCTCAAAGAGACATGGGTGGAAGAGATGAAGGTTACGATTGGTTGATTATGACACCCGGTGT
GGGTTTAGATGACAAGGGAGATGCATTGGGTCAACAGTATAGAACCGTGGATGATGTGGTTTCTACAGGA
TCTGACATTATTATTGTTGGAAGAGGACTATTTGCAAAGGGAAGGGATGCTAAGGTAGAGGGTGAACGTT
ACAGAAAAGCAGGCTGGGAAGCATATTTGAGAAGATGCGGCCAGCAAAACTAAAAAACTGTATTATAAGT
AAATGCATGTATACTAAACTCACAAATTAGAGCTTCAATTTAATTATATCAGTTATTACCCGAGTAACGA
AGCATCTGTGCTTCATTTTGTAGAACAAAAATGCAACGCGAGAGCGCTAATTTTTCAAACAAAGAATCTG
AGCTGCATTTTTACAGAACAGAAATGCAACGCGAAAGCGCTATTTTACCAACGAAGAATCTGTGCTTCAT
TTTTGTAAAACAAAAATGCAACGCGAGAGCGCTAATTTTTCAAACAAAGAATCTGAGCTGCATTTTTACA
GAACAGAAATGCAACGCGAGAGCGCTATTTTACCAACAAAGAATCTATACTTCTTTTTTGTTCTACAAAA
ATGCATCCCGAGAGCGCTATTTTTCTAACAAAGCATCTTAGATTACTTTTTTTCTCCTTTGTGCGCTCTA
TAATGCAGTCTCTTGATAACTTTTTGCACTGTAGGTCCGTTAAGGTTAGAAGAAGGCTACTTTGGTGTCT
ATTTTCTCTTCCATAAAAAAAGCCTGACTCCACTTCCCGCGTTTACTGATTACTAGCGAAGCTGCGGGTG
CATTTTTTCAAGATAAAGGCATCCCCGATTATATTCTATACCGATGTGGATTGCGCATACTTTGTGAACA
GAAAGTGATAGCGTTGATGATTCTTCATTGGTCAGAAAATTATGAACGGTTTCTTCTATTTTGTCTCTAT
ATACTACGTATAGGAAATGTTTACATTTTCGTATTGTTTTCGATTCACTCTATGAATAGTTCTTACTACA
ATTTTTTTGTCTAAAGAGTAATACTAGAGATAAACATAAAAAATGTAGAGGTCGAGTTTAGATGCAAGTT
CAAGGAGCGAAAGGTGGATGGGTAGGTTATATAGGGATATAGCACAGAGATATATAGCAAAGAGATACTT
TTGAGCAATGTTTGTGGAAGCGGTATTCGCAATATTTTAGTAGCTCGTTACAGTCCGGTGCGTTTTTGGT
TTTTTGAAAGTGCGTCATCAGAGCGCTTTTGGTTTTCAAAAGCGCTCTGAAGTTCCTATACTTTCTAGCT
AGAGAATAGGAACTTCCCGAGCGGCCGCGTGTTACAAGCTTGACTCCAGCGTAACTGGACTGCAATCAAC
TCACTGGCTCACCTTCACGGGTGGGCCTTTCTTCGGTAGAAAATCAAAGGATCTTCTTGAGATCCTTTTT
TTCTGCGCGTAATCTGCTGCTTGCAAACAAAAAAACCACCGCTACCAGCGGTGGTTTGTTTGCCGGATCA
AGAGCTACCAACTCTTTTTCCGAGGTAACTGGCTTCAGCAGAGCGCAGATACCAAATACTGTTCTTCTAG
TGTAGCCGTAGTTAGGCCACCACTTCAAGAACTCTGTAGCACCGCCTACATACCTCGCTCTGCTAATCCT
GTTACCAGTGGCTGCTGCCAGTGGCGATAAGTCGTGTCTTACCGGGTTGGACTCAAGACGATAGTTACCG
GATAAGGCGCAGCGGTCGGGCTGAACGGGGGGTTCGTGCACACAGCCCAGCTTGGAGCGAACGACCTACA
CCGAACTGAGATACCTACAGCGTGAGCTATGAGAAAGCGCCACGCTTCCCGAAGGGAGAAAGGCGGACAG
GTATCCGGTAAGCGGCAGGGTCGGAACAGGAGAGCGCACGAGGGAGCTTCCAGGGGTAAACGCCTGGTAT
CTTTATAGTCCTGTCGGGTTTCGCCACCTCTGACTTGAGCATCGATTTTTGTGATGCTCGTCAGGGGGGC
GGAGCCTATGGAAAAACGCCAGCAACGCAGAAAGGCCCACCCGAAGGTGAGCCAGGTGATTACATTTGGG
CCCTCATCAGAGGTTTTCACCGTCATCACCGAAACGCGCGAGGCAGCTGCGGTAAAGCTCATCAGCGTGG
TCGTGAAGCGATTCACAGATGTCTGCCTGTTCATCCGCGTCCAGCTCGTTGAGTTTCTCCAGAAGCGTTA
ATGTCTGGCTTCTGATAAAGCGGGCCATGTTAAGGGCGGTTTTTTCCTGTTTGGTCACTTACCAATGCTT
AATCAGTGAGGCACCTATCTCAGCGATCTGTCTATTTCGTTCATCCATAGTTGCCTGACTCCCCGTCGTG
TAGATAACTACGATGCGGGAGGGCTTACCATCTGGCCCCAGTGCTGCAATGATACCGCGAGACCCACGCT
CACCGGCTCCAGATTTATCAGCAATAAACCAGCCAGCCGGGAGGGCCGAGCGCAGAAGTGATCCTGCAAC
TTTATCCGCCTCCATCCAGTCTATTAATTGTTGCCGGGAAGCTAGAGTAAGTAGTTCGCCAGTTAATAGT
TTGCGCAACGTTGTTGCCATTGCTACAGGCATCGTGGTGTCACGCTCGTCGTTTGGTATGGCTTCATTCA
GCTCCGGTTCCCAACGATCAAGGCGAGTTACATGATCCCCCATGTTGTGCAAAAAAGCGGTTAGCTCCTT
CGGTCCTCCGATCGTTGCCAGAAGTAAGTTGGCCGCAGTGTTATCACTCATGGTTATGGCAGCACTGCAT
AATTCTCTTACTGTCATGCCATCCGTGAGATGCTTTTCTGTGACTGGTGAGTACTCAACCAAGTCATTCT
GAGAATAGTGTATGCGGCGACCGAGTTGCTCTTGCCCGGCGTCAATACGGGATAATACCGCGCCACATAG
CAGAACTTTAAAAGTGCTCATCATTGGAAAACGTTCTTCGGGGCGTAAACTCTCAAGGATCTTACCGCTG
TTGAGATCCAGTTCGATGTAACCCACTCGTGCACCCAACTGATCTTCAGCATCTTTTACTTTCACCAGCG
TTTCTGGGTGAGCAAAAACAGGAAGGCAAAATGCCGCAAAAAAGGGAATAAGGGCGACACGGAAATGTTG
AATACTCATTTTAGCTTCCTTAGCTCCTGAAAATCTCGATAACTCAAAAAATACGCCCGGTAGTGATCTT
ATTTCATTATGGTGAAAGTTGGAACCTCTTACGTGCCGATCAAGTCAAAAGCCTCCGGTCGGAGGCTTTT
GACTTTCTGCTATGGAGGTCAGGTATGATTTAAATGGTCAGTTAGA
Features (pLannotate 1.2.2; 12 found; start..end, strand, type, name):
     10..417     +  promoter       TEF1 promoter: S. cerevisiae TEF1; promoter for EF-1α
    615..787     +  terminator     CYC1 terminator (fragment): S. cerevisiae CYC1; transcription terminator for CYC1
    823..999     +  promoter       URA3 promoter (fragment): S. cerevisiae URA3
   1000..1803    +  CDS            URA3: orotidine-5'-phosphate decarboxylase, required for uracil biosynthesis; S. cerevisiae URA3; yeast auxotrophic marker, counterselectable with 5-fluoroorotic acid (5-FOA)
   1886..2868    -  rep_origin     2μ ori: yeast 2μ plasmid origin of replication
   2946..2975    +  terminator     T3Te terminator: phage T3 early transcription terminator
   2997..3584    +  rep_origin     ori: high-copy-number ColE1/pMB1/pBR322/pUC origin of replication
   3596..3623    -  terminator     T7Te terminator: phage T7 early transcription terminator
   3647..3838    -  CDS            rop: Rop protein, which maintains plasmids at low copy number; rop
   3839..4699    -  CDS            AmpR: β-lactamase; bla; confers resistance to ampicillin, carbenicillin, and related antibiotics
   4700..4802    -  promoter       cat promoter: promoter of the E. coli cat gene encoding chloramphenicol acetyltransferase
   4803..4834    -  terminator     tonB terminator: bidirectional E. coli tonB-P14 transcription terminator
