[The description below was written by a language model from this plasmid's Addgene catalogue record and pLannotate feature annotations shown in this document.]
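Description:
pGBW-m4046569 is a yeast episomal expression plasmid carrying the SARS-CoV-2 ORF10 coding sequence, recoded for Saccharomyces cerevisiae codon usage and made by gene synthesis. It is an E. coli–yeast shuttle vector. In bacteria it replicates from a high-copy ColE1/pUC-type origin and is selected with ampicillin through a β-lactamase gene that, according to the annotation, is driven by a cat promoter. In yeast it is maintained by the 2μ origin, which gives multicopy episomal propagation. Selection there relies on the URA3 auxotrophic marker, which complements uracil auxotrophy and can be counterselected with 5-fluoroorotic acid. The annotation also reports a rop coding sequence directly adjacent to AmpR, even though the catalogue lists the plasmid as high copy. Short phage and bacterial terminators (T3Te, T7Te, tonB) flank the bacterial modules, presumably insulating them from read-through transcription.

The expression cassette places the small ORF10 insert (about 110 bp) between the strong constitutive TEF1 promoter and a CYC1 terminator fragment. The feature table does not annotate the insert or its tags, but the unannotated gap between promoter and terminator is where they would sit. According to the catalogue, the backbone supplies a C-terminal StrepII tag preceded by a thrombin cleavage site. This arrangement allows affinity capture or detection of the fusion on Strep-Tactin-type reagents, with the tag removable by protease. The full sequence record (4,876 nt) is larger than the sum of the listed backbone and insert sizes, and the record does not explain this difference. The stated purpose is constitutive production of ORF10 protein in yeast.
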