Addgene plasmid #145456: pGBW-m4046569
Purpose: Yeast Expression plasmid for SARS-CoV-2 ORF10 protein
Depositing lab: Ginkgo Bioworks & Benjie Chen. Depositing organization: Ginkgo Bioworks.
Backbone
  Vector backbone: AmpR; 2u URA3
  Backbone size w/o insert (bp): 4078
  Vector type: Yeast Expression
  Selectable markers: URA3
Growth in bacteria
  Bacterial resistance: Ampicillin, 100 μg/mL
  Growth temperature: 37°C
  Growth strain: DH5alpha
  Copy number: High Copy
Gene/Insert
  Gene/Insert name: SARS-CoV-2 ORF10 protein
  Species: Severe acute respiratory syndrome coronavirus 2
  Insert size (bp): 110
  Mutation: Saccharomyces cerevisiae recode 1
  Entrez Gene: ORF10 (a.k.a. GU280_gp11)
  Promoter: pTEF1
  Tag / fusion protein: Cleavable thrombin;StrepII (C terminal on backbone)
  Cloning method: Unknown
Resource information
  A portion of this plasmid was derived from a plasmid made by: GinkgoBioworks
Depositor comments: NCBI Reference Sequence: YP_009725255.1Created by gene synthesis with Not1 site.
How to cite: pGBW-m4046569 was a gift from Ginkgo Bioworks & Benjie Chen (Addgene plasmid # 145456 ; http://n2t.net/addgene:145456 ; RRID:Addgene_145456)
